Addgene plasmid #235450: pHK001.2
Purpose: NOT gate receiver with bs for sgRNA2
Depositing lab: Yolanda Schaerli. Depositing organization: Universite de Lausanne (UNIL). Publication: Engineering intercellular communication using M13 phagemid and CRISPR-based gene regulation for multicellular computing in Escherichia coli. Kusumawardhani H, Zoppi F, Avendano R, Schaerli Y. Nat Commun. 2025 Apr 15;16(1):3569. doi: 10.1038/s41467-025-58760-z. PubMed 40234414.
Backbone
  Vector backbone: pColA
  Vector type: Synthetic Biology
Growth in bacteria
  Bacterial resistance: Kanamycin, 50 μg/mL
  Growth temperature: 37°C
  Growth strain: DH5alpha
  Copy number: High Copy
Gene/Insert
  Gene/Insert name: NOT gate (alt names: sfGFP; mCherry)
  Species: Escherichia coli
  Cloning method: Gibson Cloning
Terms and licenses: Academic/Nonprofit Terms; Industry Terms: Not Available to Industry
Depositor comments: JM101 (working strain for phagemid transfer). Requires the dCas9 plasmid, pJ1996v2 (Addgene plasmid #140664). Please visit https://doi.org/10.1101/2024.08.28.610043 for bioRxiv preprint.
How to cite: pHK001.2 was a gift from Yolanda Schaerli (Addgene plasmid # 235450 ; http://n2t.net/addgene:235450 ; RRID:Addgene_235450)
