[The description below was written by a language model from this plasmid's Addgene catalogue record and pLannotate feature annotations shown in this document.]
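Description:
pHK001.2 is a synthetic-biology plasmid for Escherichia coli built on a pColA backbone. It replicates from the ColA origin, which is compatible with other common origins and so allows it to coexist with additional plasmids in the same cell. It is selected with kanamycin through an aph(3')-Ia resistance gene driven by a bla-type promoter. The catalogue lists it as high copy.

The payload is described as a NOT gate receiver carrying a binding site for sgRNA2. The annotation shows two separate fluorescent reporter cassettes in the same orientation. Each has a partial match to the strong constitutive J23119 promoter and a T7 gene 10 ribosome binding site, one driving superfolder GFP and the other mCherry. The mCherry unit is followed by a T7 terminator and rrnB T1/T2 terminator elements. In the sfGFP cassette there is an unannotated gap of nearly 200 nt between promoter and RBS, whereas the mCherry promoter sits almost directly upstream of its RBS. The sgRNA2 target site is not annotated, and the record does not say which reporter it controls.

The plasmid encodes no dCas9 or guide RNA. The depositor notes that a separate dCas9 plasmid is required, and that JM101 is the working strain for phagemid transfer. In line with the associated work on M13 phagemid-mediated intercellular communication, the guide is presumably delivered from outside the receiver cell. It would then direct dCas9 to repress a reporter, so that input presence gives output loss (NOT logic).

The repository-sequenced and depositor sequences differ slightly in length (4,722 versus 4,699 nt) and in start coordinate, but they show the same features in the same circular order.
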