Features (pLannotate 1.2.2; 15 found; start..end, strand, type, name):
    278..297     -  CDS            lacZα (fragment): LacZα fragment of β-galactosidase; lacZ fragment
    310..334     +  promoter       J23119(SpeI) promoter (fragment): bacterial promoter (Registry of Standard Biological Parts BBa J23119) modified to end with an SpeI site
    349..371     +  RBS            RBS: efficient ribosome binding site from bacteriophage T7 gene 10 (Olins and Rangwala, 1989)
    379..1086    +  CDS            mCherry: mCherry is a basic (constitutively fluorescent) red fluorescent protein published in 2004, derived from Discosoma sp.. It is reported to be a very rapidly-maturing monomer with low acid sensitivity.
   1264..1311    +  terminator     T7 terminator: transcription terminator for bacteriophage T7 RNA polymerase
   1320..1354    +  terminator     rrnB T1 terminator (fragment): transcription terminator T1 from the E. coli rrnB gene
   1417..1450    +  terminator     rrnB T1 terminator (fragment): Escherichia coli rrnB; transcription terminator T1 from the E. coli rrnB gene
   1542..1569    +  terminator     rrnB T2 terminator: transcription terminator T2 from the E. coli rrnB gene
   1691..1748    +  promoter       AmpR promoter (fragment): bla
   1757..2572    -  CDS            KanR: aminoglycoside phosphotransferase; aph(3')-Ia; confers resistance to kanamycin in bacteria or G418 (Geneticin®) in eukaryotes
   2573..2664    -  promoter       AmpR promoter: bla
   2682..3317    -  rep_origin     ColA ori: Plasmids containing the ColA origin of replication can be propagated in E. coli cells that contain additional plasmids with compatible origins.
   3735..3759    +  promoter       J23119(SpeI) promoter (fragment): bacterial promoter (Registry of Standard Biological Parts BBa J23119) modified to end with an SpeI site
   3943..3965    +  RBS            RBS: efficient ribosome binding site from bacteriophage T7 gene 10 (Olins and Rangwala, 1989)
   3973..4686    +  CDS            Superfolder GFP: Superfolder GFP is a basic (constitutively fluorescent) green fluorescent protein published in 2005, derived from Aequorea victoria. It is reported to be a very rapidly-maturing weak dimer.
>Addgene plasmid #235450 | pHK001.2 | addgene full sequence | sequence record 469114 | Addgene NGS Result
CCAAATTCCAGAAAAGAGGCCTCCCGAAAGGGGGGCCTTTTTTCGTTTTGGTCCTAATAGATAAAGGATA
GGTCTGGTAGTGTTGTTCGTTCTCGCAGGTAAATCAATAATACTCAGCAGTTCCGTAGACTTTTCAGTGG
GACAGGGTAGCGATAACAGATAGATTGTAATAAGACACAGTAGGTGCTCGTAGTTGCGTGAAGAGAACCG
CTCAGGAAATCCAGTCAGAAGTATTGGTAATCGTTGAAAACTCAGCTCCTAGGATGCAGTGACTCGAGTT
GTAAAACGACGGCCAGTCAATTGGAATTCTTGACGGCTAGCTCAGTCCTAGGTACAGTGCTAGCTAATTT
TGTTTAACTTTAAGAAGGAGATATACATATGGTGAGCAAGGGCGAGGAGGATAACATGGCCATCATCAAG
GAGTTCATGCGCTTCAAGGTGCACATGGAGGGCTCCGTGAACGGCCACGAGTTCGAGATCGAGGGCGAGG
GCGAGGGCCGCCCCTACGAGGGCACCCAGACCGCCAAGCTGAAGGTGACCAAGGGTGGCCCCCTGCCCTT
CGCCTGGGACATCCTGTCCCCTCAGTTCATGTACGGCTCCAAGGCCTACGTGAAGCACCCCGCCGACATC
CCCGACTACTTGAAGCTGTCCTTCCCCGAGGGCTTCAAGTGGGAGCGCGTGATGAACTTCGAGGACGGCG
GCGTGGTGACCGTGACCCAGGACTCCTCTCTGCAGGACGGCGAGTTCATCTACAAGGTGAAGCTGCGCGG
CACCAACTTCCCCTCCGACGGCCCCGTAATGCAGAAGAAGACTATGGGCTGGGAGGCCTCCTCCGAGCGG
ATGTACCCCGAGGACGGCGCGCTGAAGGGCGAGATCAAGCAGAGGCTGAAGCTGAAGGACGGCGGCCACT
ACGACGCTGAAGTCAAGACCACCTACAAGGCCAAGAAGCCCGTGCAGCTGCCCGGCGCGTACAACGTCAA
CATCAAGTTGGACATCACCTCCCACAACGAGGACTACACCATCGTGGAACAGTACGAACGCGCCGAGGGC
CGCCACTCCACCGGCGGCATGGACGAGCTGTACAAGTAAACTAGTTGCGGCCGCCTGCGCACCACCTGCA
GGACCTCAGCAATCGCTTGGACCAGCTTTCTTAAGGGTACCTATTACAGCTGGATCCGGCGCCGCTCATT
CGCTAATCGCCACGACGCGTAGTCGACCCGCCAATTCCCATGGGGCGCGCCTGCTGCCACCGCTGAGCAA
TAACTAGCATAACCCCTTGGGGCCTCTAAACGGGTCTTGAGGGGTTTTTTGCCAGGCATCAAATAAAACG
AAAGGCTCAGTCGGAAGACTGGGCACTGTTGAGGATAAATACTTTCTCTACTAGGCGCCTGTTACACAGG
TCCTCAGCGGCGCGCCTTTGTCGGTGAACGCTCTCCTGAGTAGGACAAATCCGCCGGGAGCGGATTTGAA
CGTTGTGAAGCAACGGCCCGGAGGGTGGCGGGCAGGACGCCCGCCATAAACTGCCAGGCATCAAACTAAG
CAGAAGGCCATCCTGACGGATGGCCTTTTTGCGTTTCAGATCTACCGGTAAACCAGCAATAGACATAAGC
GGCTATTTAACGACCCTGCCCTGAACCGACGACAAGCTGACGACCGGGTCTCCGCAAGTGGCACTTTTCG
GGGAAATGTGCGCGGAACCCCTATTTGTTTATTTTTCTAAATACATTCAAATATGTATCCGCTCATGAAT
TAATTCTTAGAAAAACTCATCGAGCATCAAATGAAACTGCAATTTATTCATATCAGGATTATCAATACCA
TATTTTTGAAAAAGCCGTTTCTGTAATGAAGGAGAAAACTCACCGAGGCAGTTCCATAGGATGGCAAGAT
CCTGGTATCGGTCTGCGATTCCGACTCGTCCAACATCAATACAACCTATTAATTTCCCCTCGTCAAAAAT
AAGGTTATCAAGTGAGAAATCACCATGAGTGACGACTGAATCCGGTGAGAATGGCAAAAGTTTATGCATT
TCTTTCCAGACTTGTTCAACAGGCCAGCCATTACGCTCGTCATCAAAATCACTCGCATCAACCAAACCGT
TATTCATTCGTGATTGCGCCTGAGCGAGACGAAATACGCGGTCGCTGTTAAAAGGACAATTACAAACAGG
AATCGAATGCAACCGGCGCAGGAACACTGCCAGCGCATCAACAATATTTTCACCTGAATCAGGATATTCT
TCTAATACCTGGAATGCTGTTTTCCCGGGGATCGCAGTGGTGAGTAACCATGCATCATCAGGAGTACGGA
TAAAATGCTTGATGGTCGGAAGAGGCATAAATTCCGTCAGCCAGTTTAGTCTGACCATCTCATCTGTAAC
ATCATTGGCAACGCTACCTTTGCCATGTTTCAGAAACAACTCTGGCGCATCGGGCTTCCCATACAATCGA
TAGATTGTCGCACCTGATTGCCCGACATTATCGCGAGCCCATTTATACCCATATAAATCAGCATCCATGT
TGGAATTTAATCGCGGCCTAGAGCAAGACGTTTCCCGTTGAATATGGCTCATACTCTTCCTTTTTCAATA
TTATTGAAGCATTTATCAGGGTTATTGTCTCATGAGCGGATACATATTTGAATGTATTTAGAAAAATAAA
CAAATAGGCATGCTAGCGCAGAAACGTCCTAGAAGATGCCAGGAGGATACTTAGCAGAGAGACAATAAGG
CCGGAGCGAAGCCGTTTTTCCATAGGCTCCGCCCCCCTGACGAACATCACGAAATCTGACGCTCAAATCA
GTGGTGGCGAAACCCGACAGGACTATAAAGATACCAGGCGTTTCCCCCTGATGGCTCCCTCTTGCGCTCT
CCTGTTCCCGTCCTGCGGCGTCCGTGTTGTGGTGGAGGCTTTACCCAAATCACCACGTCCCGTTCCGTGT
AGACAGTTCGCTCCAAGCTGGGCTGTGTGCAAGAACCCCCCGTTCAGCCCGACTGCTGCGCCTTATCCGG
TAACTATCATCTTGAGTCCAACCCGGAAAGACACGACAAAACGCCACTGGCAGCAGCCATTGGTAACTGA
GAATTAGTGGATTTAGATATCGAGAGTCTTGAAGTGGTGGCCTAACAGAGGCTACACTGAAAGGACAGTA
TTTGGTATCTGCGCTCCACTAAAGCCAGTTACCAGGTTAAGCAGTTCCCCAACTGACTTAACCTTCGATC
AAACCGCCTCCCCAGGCGGTTTTTTCGTTTACAGAGCAGGAGATTACGACGATCGTAAAAGGATCTCAAG
AAGATCCTTTACGGATTCCCGACACCATCACTCTAGAGAATTCATAGGATAGATTCTGGAAACTTTACCG
TCCGAGCTCAGGCTTACCTTACTCGAGCAATAAACAGTTGATAGGGCTTCTCCGTTACCATGGTTCAGCC
AAAAAACTTAAGACCGCCGGTCTTGTCCACTACCTTGCAGTAATGCGGTGGACAGGATCGGCGGTTTTCT
TTTCTCTTCTCAATTCTTCTGACCTGTAACGAATAATAGATAGTAAAGTAGTCTCCGATTGAGTTTTCTC
TGCCGAGTCCCACCCAGTTCTGTGATTTCAGTAAGTTGGTAATTGATACACTGTTGCGAGAACTGCTGCC
TGGTAGTAGATAGGTTGTTATTGAGTAAGAAGGTAAAGTGAACGAAATCCCTGAAACTGAGACTGTAGAA
AATAAGCTTCAGCCTGCGGTCCGGTTGACGGCTAGCTCAGTCCTAGGTACAGTGCTAGCTCGCTGGGACG
CCCGAGATAGCCGTTACACAGGTGACACTTATTTCAGCCTGCGGTCCGGCCAAGTACTTAGTACACACTG
ATTCGCTGGGACGCCCGGGATCCAAGAGATTTCTACACGATTGAGCACTGTCTCAGCCTGCGGTCCGGGT
TCACTGCCGTATAGGCAGTAATTTTGTTTAACTTTAAGAAGGAGATATACATATGCGTAAAGGCGAAGAA
CTGTTTACCGGTGTGGTTCCGATTCTGGTGGAACTGGACGGCGATGTTAATGGTCATAAATTCAGTGTTC
GCGGCGAAGGTGAAGGCGATGCGACGAACGGCAAACTGACCCTGAAATTTATCTGCACCACGGGTAAACT
GCCGGTCCCGTGGCCGACGCTGGTGACCACGCTGACCTATGGCGTTCAATGTTTTGCGCGTTACCCGGAT
CACATGAAACAGCACGACTTTTTCAAATCGGCCATGCCGGAAGGCTATGTGCAGGAACGTACGATTAGCT
TTAAAGACGATGGTACGTATAAAACCCGCGCGGAAGTGAAATTCGAAGGCGATACCCTGGTTAACCGTAT
CGAACTGAAAGGTATCGATTTCAAAGAAGACGGCAATATTCTGGGTCATAAACTGGAATATAACTTCAAT
TCCCACAACGTGTACATCACCGCGGATAAACAGAAAAACGGCATTAAAGCCAATTTCAAAATCCGCCATA
ATGTGGAAGATGGTAGCGTTCAGCTGGCCGACCACTATCAGCAAAACACGCCGATTGGTGATGGCCCGGT
CCTGCTGCCGGACAATCACTACCTGAGTACCCAGTCCGTGCTGTCAAAAGATCCGAACGAAAAACGTGAC
CACATGGTCCTGCTGGAATTTGTGACGGCTGCGGGTATCACCCACGGCATGGACGAACTGTATAAATAAT
AATCGCTGGGACGCCCGCCTGCAGGCTCGGTA
