Features (pLannotate 1.2.2; 15 found; start..end, strand, type, name):
    372..396     +  promoter       J23119(SpeI) promoter (fragment): bacterial promoter (Registry of Standard Biological Parts BBa J23119) modified to end with an SpeI site
    580..602     +  RBS            RBS: efficient ribosome binding site from bacteriophage T7 gene 10 (Olins and Rangwala, 1989)
    610..1323    +  CDS            Superfolder GFP: Superfolder GFP is a basic (constitutively fluorescent) green fluorescent protein published in 2005, derived from Aequorea victoria. It is reported to be a very rapidly-maturing weak dimer.
   1637..1656    -  CDS            lacZα (fragment): LacZα fragment of β-galactosidase; lacZ fragment
   1669..1693    +  promoter       J23119(SpeI) promoter (fragment): bacterial promoter (Registry of Standard Biological Parts BBa J23119) modified to end with an SpeI site
   1708..1730    +  RBS            RBS: efficient ribosome binding site from bacteriophage T7 gene 10 (Olins and Rangwala, 1989)
   1738..2445    +  CDS            mCherry: mCherry is a basic (constitutively fluorescent) red fluorescent protein published in 2004, derived from Discosoma sp.. It is reported to be a very rapidly-maturing monomer with low acid sensitivity.
   2623..2670    +  terminator     T7 terminator: transcription terminator for bacteriophage T7 RNA polymerase
   2679..2712    +  terminator     rrnB T1 terminator (fragment): transcription terminator T1 from the E. coli rrnB gene
   2789..2822    +  terminator     rrnB T1 terminator (fragment): Escherichia coli rrnB; transcription terminator T1 from the E. coli rrnB gene
   2914..2941    +  terminator     rrnB T2 terminator: transcription terminator T2 from the E. coli rrnB gene
   3063..3120    +  promoter       AmpR promoter (fragment): bla
   3129..3944    -  CDS            KanR: aminoglycoside phosphotransferase; aph(3')-Ia; confers resistance to kanamycin in bacteria or G418 (Geneticin®) in eukaryotes
   3945..4036    -  promoter       AmpR promoter: bla
   4054..4689    -  rep_origin     ColA ori: Plasmids containing the ColA origin of replication can be propagated in E. coli cells that contain additional plasmids with compatible origins.
>Addgene plasmid #235450 | pHK001.2 | depositor full sequence | sequence record 469662 | pHK001.2 sequence 4699 bps
GAATTCATAGGATAGATTCTGGAAACTTTACCGTCCGAGCTCAGGCTTACCTTACCATGGTTCAGCCAAA
AAACTTAAGACCGCCGGTCTTGTCCACTACCTTGCAGTAATGCGGTGGACAGGATCGGCGGTTTTCTTTT
CTCTTCTCAATTCTTCTGACCTGTAACGAATAATAGATAGTAAAGTAGTCTCCGATTGAGTTTTCTCTGC
CGAGTCCCACCCAGTTCTGTGATTTCAGTAAGTTGGTAATTGATACACTGTTGCGAGAACTGCTGCCTGG
TAGTAGATAGGTTGTTATTGAGTAAGAAGGTAAAGTGAACGAAATCCCTGAAACTGAGACTGTAGAAAAT
AAGCTTCAGCCTGCGGTCCGGTTGACGGCTAGCTCAGTCCTAGGTACAGTGCTAGCTCGCTGGGACGCCC
GAGATAGCCGTTACACAGGTGACACTTATTTCAGCCTGCGGTCCGGCCAAGTACTTAGTACACACTGATT
CGCTGGGACGCCCGGGATCCAAGAGATTTCTACACGATTGAGCACTGTCTCAGCCTGCGGTCCGGGTTCA
CTGCCGTATAGGCAGTAATTTTGTTTAACTTTAAGAAGGAGATATACATATGCGTAAAGGCGAAGAACTG
TTTACCGGTGTGGTTCCGATTCTGGTGGAACTGGACGGCGATGTTAATGGTCATAAATTCAGTGTTCGCG
GCGAAGGTGAAGGCGATGCGACGAACGGCAAACTGACCCTGAAATTTATCTGCACCACGGGTAAACTGCC
GGTCCCGTGGCCGACGCTGGTGACCACGCTGACCTATGGCGTTCAATGTTTTGCGCGTTACCCGGATCAC
ATGAAACAGCACGACTTTTTCAAATCGGCCATGCCGGAAGGCTATGTGCAGGAACGTACGATTAGCTTTA
AAGACGATGGTACGTATAAAACCCGCGCGGAAGTGAAATTCGAAGGCGATACCCTGGTTAACCGTATCGA
ACTGAAAGGTATCGATTTCAAAGAAGACGGCAATATTCTGGGTCATAAACTGGAATATAACTTCAATTCC
CACAACGTGTACATCACCGCGGATAAACAGAAAAACGGCATTAAAGCCAATTTCAAAATCCGCCATAATG
TGGAAGATGGTAGCGTTCAGCTGGCCGACCACTATCAGCAAAACACGCCGATTGGTGATGGCCCGGTCCT
GCTGCCGGACAATCACTACCTGAGTACCCAGTCCGTGCTGTCAAAAGATCCGAACGAAAAACGTGACCAC
ATGGTCCTGCTGGAATTTGTGACGGCTGCGGGTATCACCCACGGCATGGACGAACTGTATAAATAATAAT
CGCTGGGACGCCCGCCTGCAGGCTCGGTACCAAATTCCAGAAAAGAGGCCTCCCGAAAGGGGGGCCTTTT
TTCGTTTTGGTCCTAATAGATAAAGGATAGGTCTGGTAGTGTTGTTCGTTCTCGCAGGTAAATCAATAAT
ACTCAGCAGTTCCGTAGACTTTTCAGTGGGACAGGGTAGCGATAACAGATAGATTGTAATAAGACACAGT
AGGTGCTCGTAGTTGCGTGAAGAGAACCGCTCAGGAAATCCAGTCAGAAGTATTGGTAATCGTTGAAAAC
TCAGCTCCTAGGATGCAGTGACTCGAGTTGTAAAACGACGGCCAGTCAATTGGAATTCTTGACGGCTAGC
TCAGTCCTAGGTACAGTGCTAGCTAATTTTGTTTAACTTTAAGAAGGAGATATACATATGGTGAGCAAGG
GCGAGGAGGATAACATGGCCATCATCAAGGAGTTCATGCGCTTCAAGGTGCACATGGAGGGCTCCGTGAA
CGGCCACGAGTTCGAGATCGAGGGCGAGGGCGAGGGCCGCCCCTACGAGGGCACCCAGACCGCCAAGCTG
AAGGTGACCAAGGGTGGCCCCCTGCCCTTCGCCTGGGACATCCTGTCCCCTCAGTTCATGTACGGCTCCA
AGGCCTACGTGAAGCACCCCGCCGACATCCCCGACTACTTGAAGCTGTCCTTCCCCGAGGGCTTCAAGTG
GGAGCGCGTGATGAACTTCGAGGACGGCGGCGTGGTGACCGTGACCCAGGACTCCTCTCTGCAGGACGGC
GAGTTCATCTACAAGGTGAAGCTGCGCGGCACCAACTTCCCCTCCGACGGCCCCGTAATGCAGAAGAAGA
CTATGGGCTGGGAGGCCTCCTCCGAGCGGATGTACCCCGAGGACGGCGCGCTGAAGGGCGAGATCAAGCA
GAGGCTGAAGCTGAAGGACGGCGGCCACTACGACGCTGAAGTCAAGACCACCTACAAGGCCAAGAAGCCC
GTGCAGCTGCCCGGCGCGTACAACGTCAACATCAAGTTGGACATCACCTCCCACAACGAGGACTACACCA
TCGTGGAACAGTACGAACGCGCCGAGGGCCGCCACTCCACCGGCGGCATGGACGAGCTGTACAAGTAAAC
TAGTTGCGGCCGCCTGCGCACCACCTGCAGGACCTCAGCAATCGCTTGGACCAGCTTTCTTAAGGGTACC
TATTACAGCTGGATCCGGCGCCGCTCATTCGCTAATCGCCACGACGCGTAGTCGACCCGCCAATTCCCAT
GGGGCGCGCCTGCTGCCACCGCTGAGCAATAACTAGCATAACCCCTTGGGGCCTCTAAACGGGTCTTGAG
GGGTTTTTTGCCAGGCATCAAATAAAACGAAAGGCTCAGTCGGAAGACTGGGGCGAACGACGAGTCACTG
TTGAGGATAAATACTTTCTCTACTAGGCGCCTGTTACACAGGTCCTCAGCGGCGCGCCTTTGTCGGTGAA
CGCTCTCCTGAGTAGGACAAATCCGCCGGGAGCGGATTTGAACGTTGTGAAGCAACGGCCCGGAGGGTGG
CGGGCAGGACGCCCGCCATAAACTGCCAGGCATCAAACTAAGCAGAAGGCCATCCTGACGGATGGCCTTT
TTGCGTTTCAGATCTACCGGTAAACCAGCAATAGACATAAGCGGCTATTTAACGACCCTGCCCTGAACCG
ACGACAAGCTGACGACCGGGTCTCCGCAAGTGGCACTTTTCGGGGAAATGTGCGCGGAACCCCTATTTGT
TTATTTTTCTAAATACATTCAAATATGTATCCGCTCATGAATTAATTCTTAGAAAAACTCATCGAGCATC
AAATGAAACTGCAATTTATTCATATCAGGATTATCAATACCATATTTTTGAAAAAGCCGTTTCTGTAATG
AAGGAGAAAACTCACCGAGGCAGTTCCATAGGATGGCAAGATCCTGGTATCGGTCTGCGATTCCGACTCG
TCCAACATCAATACAACCTATTAATTTCCCCTCGTCAAAAATAAGGTTATCAAGTGAGAAATCACCATGA
GTGACGACTGAATCCGGTGAGAATGGCAAAAGTTTATGCATTTCTTTCCAGACTTGTTCAACAGGCCAGC
CATTACGCTCGTCATCAAAATCACTCGCATCAACCAAACCGTTATTCATTCGTGATTGCGCCTGAGCGAG
ACGAAATACGCGGTCGCTGTTAAAAGGACAATTACAAACAGGAATCGAATGCAACCGGCGCAGGAACACT
GCCAGCGCATCAACAATATTTTCACCTGAATCAGGATATTCTTCTAATACCTGGAATGCTGTTTTCCCGG
GGATCGCAGTGGTGAGTAACCATGCATCATCAGGAGTACGGATAAAATGCTTGATGGTCGGAAGAGGCAT
AAATTCCGTCAGCCAGTTTAGTCTGACCATCTCATCTGTAACATCATTGGCAACGCTACCTTTGCCATGT
TTCAGAAACAACTCTGGCGCATCGGGCTTCCCATACAATCGATAGATTGTCGCACCTGATTGCCCGACAT
TATCGCGAGCCCATTTATACCCATATAAATCAGCATCCATGTTGGAATTTAATCGCGGCCTAGAGCAAGA
CGTTTCCCGTTGAATATGGCTCATACTCTTCCTTTTTCAATATTATTGAAGCATTTATCAGGGTTATTGT
CTCATGAGCGGATACATATTTGAATGTATTTAGAAAAATAAACAAATAGGCATGCTAGCGCAGAAACGTC
CTAGAAGATGCCAGGAGGATACTTAGCAGAGAGACAATAAGGCCGGAGCGAAGCCGTTTTTCCATAGGCT
CCGCCCCCCTGACGAACATCACGAAATCTGACGCTCAAATCAGTGGTGGCGAAACCCGACAGGACTATAA
AGATACCAGGCGTTTCCCCCTGATGGCTCCCTCTTGCGCTCTCCTGTTCCCGTCCTGCGGCGTCCGTGTT
GTGGTGGAGGCTTTACCCAAATCACCACGTCCCGTTCCGTGTAGACAGTTCGCTCCAAGCTGGGCTGTGT
GCAAGAACCCCCCGTTCAGCCCGACTGCTGCGCCTTATCCGGTAACTATCATCTTGAGTCCAACCCGGAA
AGACACGACAAAACGCCACTGGCAGCAGCCATTGGTAACTGAGAATTAGTGGATTTAGATATCGAGAGTC
TTGAAGTGGTGGCCTAACAGAGGCTACACTGAAAGGACAGTATTTGGTATCTGCGCTCCACTAAAGCCAG
TTACCAGGTTAAGCAGTTCCCCAACTGACTTAACCTTCGATCAAACCGCCTCCCCAGGCGGTTTTTTCGT
TTACAGAGCAGGAGATTACGACGATCGTAAAAGGATCTCAAGAAGATCCTTTACGGATTCCCGACACCAT
CACTCTAGA
